Addgene plasmid #144689: TFORF3213
Purpose: Lentiviral vector for overexpressing transcription factor ORFs with unique 24-bp barcodes. Barcodes facilitate identification of transcription factors in pooled screens.
Depositing lab: Feng Zhang. Depositing organization: Broad Institute. Publication: A transcription factor atlas of directed differentiation. Joung J, Ma S, Tay T, Geiger-Schuller KR, Kirchgatterer PC, Verdine VK, Guo B, Arias-Garcia MA, Allen WE, Singh A, Kuksenko O, Abudayyeh OO, Gootenberg JS, Fu Z, Macrae RK, Buenrostro JD, Regev A, Zhang F. Cell. 2023 Jan 5;186(1):209-229.e26. doi: 10.1016/j.cell.2022.11.026. PubMed 36608654.
Backbone
  Vector backbone: pLX_TRC317
  Backbone manufacturer: Broad Institute Genetic Perturbation Platform
  Backbone size w/o insert (bp): 8264
  Vector type: Mammalian Expression, Lentiviral
  Selectable markers: Puromycin
Growth in bacteria
  Bacterial resistance: Ampicillin, 100 μg/mL
  Growth temperature: 37°C
  Growth strain: NEB Stable
  Copy number: High Copy
Gene/Insert
  Gene/Insert name: ZNF572
  Species: H. sapiens (human)
  Insert size (bp): 1796
  Entrez Gene: ZNF572
  Promoter: EF1a
  Tag / fusion protein: V5 (C terminal on insert)
  Cloning method: Gateway Cloning
  Sequencing primers: 5′ GGGTGGAGACTGAAGTTAGGCCAG; 3′ CACATAGCGTAAAAGGAGCAACATAG
Resource information
  A portion of this plasmid was derived from a plasmid made by: Broad Institute Genetic Perturbation Platform
Terms and licenses: Academic/Nonprofit Terms; Industry Terms: Not Available to Industry
Depositor comments: NM_152412.2 Please test multiple small colonies in case of plasmid recombination. To make this collection available in a timely manner, a portion of this collection was not fully sequenced by Addgene. If an Addgene verified full plasmid sequence is not available, please contact us prior to placing an order to request the full sequence.
How to cite: TFORF3213 was a gift from Feng Zhang (Addgene plasmid # 144689 ; http://n2t.net/addgene:144689 ; RRID:Addgene_144689)
