[The description below was written by a language model from this plasmid's Addgene catalogue record and pLannotate feature annotations shown in this document.]
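Description:
TFORF3213 is a third-generation-style, self-inactivating lentiviral expression plasmid built on the pLX_TRC317 backbone and carrying the human zinc-finger protein ZNF572 as a barcoded transcription factor ORF. It belongs to a large collection of transcription factor overexpression constructs in which each ORF is paired with a unique 24-bp barcode, so that the factor delivered to a given cell can be identified by sequencing in pooled screens. In bacteria the plasmid replicates from a high-copy ColE1/pUC-type origin under ampicillin selection (AmpR); an f1 origin is also present. The depositor notes that the plasmid can recombine.

The viral cassette is framed by an RSV promoter-driven truncated 5' LTR and a ΔU3 3' LTR, with the HIV-1 Ψ packaging signal, a gag fragment, RRE and cPPT/CTS supporting genome packaging, Rev-dependent export and nuclear import. Within it, SV40 early promoter sequences drive a puromycin N-acetyltransferase gene for selection of transduced mammalian cells. Downstream, the EF-1α promoter drives constitutive expression of ZNF572. The ORF was inserted by Gateway cloning and is therefore flanked by attB1 and attB2 remnants, with an in-frame C-terminal V5 epitope tag for detection. A WPRE follows to enhance transcript stability and expression.

The annotation software matched only the two ends of the ZNF572 coding region and did not annotate the barcode itself. A short U6 promoter fragment sits between the V5 tag and the WPRE. The sequenced record spans 10,060 nt, consistent with the stated backbone and insert sizes. Typical use is lentiviral overexpression of ZNF572, individually or pooled, in directed differentiation and cell-fate screens.
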