Features (pLannotate 1.2.2; 35 found; start..end, strand, type, name):
      1..1179    +  promoter       EF-1α promoter: strong constitutive promoter for human elongation factor EF-1α
   1200..1217    +  protein_bind   attB1 (fragment): mutant version of attB; core recombination site for the Gateway® BP reaction BP Clonase™
   1226..1699    +  CDS            ZNF572 (fragment): ZN572_HUMAN - Experimental evidence at protein level: Swiss-Prot protein existence level 1. May be involved in transcriptional regulation. From Homo sapiens (Human).
   2696..2812    +  CDS            ZNF572 (fragment): ZN572_HUMAN - Experimental evidence at protein level: Swiss-Prot protein existence level 1. May be involved in transcriptional regulation. From Homo sapiens (Human).
   2820..2837    -  protein_bind   attB2 (fragment): mutant version of attB; core recombination site for the Gateway® BP reaction BP Clonase™
   2846..2887    +  CDS            V5 tag: epitope tag from simian virus 5
   2903..2956    +  promoter       U6 promoter (fragment): RNA polymerase III promoter for human U6 snRNA
   2998..3586    +  misc_feature   WPRE: woodchuck hepatitis virus posttranscriptional regulatory element
   3637..3656    +  misc_feature   cPPT/CTS (fragment): central polypurine tract and central termination sequence of HIV-1
   3658..3891    +  LTR            3' LTR (ΔU3): self-inactivating 3' long terminal repeat (LTR) from HIV-1
   3969..4090    +  polyA_signal   SV40 poly(A) signal: SV40 polyadenylation signal
   4130..4265    +  rep_origin     SV40 ori: SV40 origin of replication
   4286..4304    -  promoter       T7 promoter: promoter for bacteriophage T7 RNA polymerase
   4312..4467    +  CDS            lacZα (fragment): LacZα fragment of β-galactosidase; lacZ fragment
   4472..4900    +  rep_origin     f1 ori (sequence partly withheld): f1 bacteriophage origin of replication; arrow indicates direction of (+) strand synthesis
   4953..5057    +  promoter       AmpR promoter: bla
   5058..5918    +  CDS            AmpR: β-lactamase; bla; confers resistance to ampicillin, carbenicillin, and related antibiotics
   6089..6677    +  rep_origin     ori: high-copy-number ColE1/pMB1/pBR322/pUC origin of replication
   6860..6952    +  CDS            lacI (fragment): lac repressor; lacI; The lac repressor binds to the lac operator to inhibit transcription in E. coli. This inhibition can be relieved by adding lactose or isopropyl-β-D-thiogalactopyranoside (IPTG).
   6965..6986    +  protein_bind   CAP binding site: CAP binding activates transcription in the presence of cAMP. E. coli catabolite activator protein
   7001..7031    +  promoter       lac promoter: promoter for the E. coli lac operon
   7039..7055    +  protein_bind   lac operator: The lac repressor binds to the lac operator to inhibit transcription in E. coli. This inhibition can be relieved by adding lactose or isopropyl-β-D-thiogalactopyranoside (IPTG). lac repressor encoded by lacI
   7100..7118    +  promoter       T3 promoter: promoter for bacteriophage T3 RNA polymerase
   7146..7372    +  promoter       RSV promoter: Rous sarcoma virus enhancer/promoter
   7373..7553    +  LTR            5' LTR (truncated): truncated 5' long terminal repeat (LTR) from HIV-1
   7600..7725    +  misc_feature   HIV-1 Ψ: packaging signal of human immunodeficiency virus type 1
   7709..8072    +  CDS            HIV-1 gag (fragment): gag protein from human immunodeficiency virus 1; gag
   8218..8451    +  misc_feature   RRE: The Rev response element (RRE) of HIV-1 allows for Rev-dependent mRNA export from the nucleus to the cytoplasm.
   8828..8854    +  CDS            Rev (fragment): human immunodeficiency virus 1 (HIV-1) Rev protein; rev; enhances nuclear export of unspliced and incompletely spliced viral mRNAs
   8861..8884    +  promoter       SV40 promoter (fragment): SV40 early promoter
   8885..8956    +  promoter       SV40 promoter (fragment): SV40 enhancer and early promoter
   8980..9115    +  rep_origin     SV40 ori: SV40 origin of replication
   9161..9757    +  CDS            PuroR (fragment): puromycin N-acetyltransferase; pac from Streptomyces; confers resistance to puromycin
   9806..9923    +  misc_feature   cPPT/CTS: central polypurine tract and central termination sequence of HIV-1
   9988..10054   +  CDS            small t antigen (fragment): SV40 (simian virus 40) small t antigen
>Addgene plasmid #144689 | TFORF3213 | addgene full sequence | sequence record 350845 | Addgene NGS Result
GGCTCCGGTGCCCGTCAGTGGGCAGAGCGCACATCGCCCACAGTCCCCGAGAAGTTGGGGGGAGGGGTCG
GCAATTGAACCGGTGCCTAGAGAAGGTGGCGCGGGGTAAACTGGGAAAGTGATGTCGTGTACTGGCTCCG
CCTTTTTCCCGAGGGTGGGGGAGAACCGTATATAAGTGCAGTAGTCGCCGTGAACGTTCTTTTTCGCAAC
GGGTTTGCCGCCAGAACACAGGTAAGTGCCGTGTGTGGTTCCCGCGGGCCTGGCCTCTTTACGGGTTATG
GCCCTTGCGTGCCTTGAATTACTTCCACCTGGCTGCAGTACGTGATTCTTGATCCCGAGCTTCGGGTTGG
AAGTGGGTGGGAGAGTTCGAGGCCTTGCGCTTAAGGAGCCCCTTCGCCTCGTGCTTGAGTTGAGGCCTGG
CCTGGGCGCTGGGGCCGCCGCGTGCGAATCTGGTGGCACCTTCGCGCCTGTCTCGCTGCTTTCGATAAGT
CTCTAGCCATTTAAAATTTTTGATGACCTGCTGCGACGCTTTTTTTCTGGCAAGATAGTCTTGTAAATGC
GGGCCAAGATCTGCACACTGGTATTTCGGTTTTTGGGGCCGCGGGCGGCGACGGGGCCCGTGCGTCCCAG
CGCACATGTTCGGCGAGGCGGGGCCTGCGAGCGCGGCCACCGAGAATCGGACGGGGGTAGTCTCAAGCTG
GCCGGCCTGCTCTGGTGCCTGGCCTCGCGCCGCCGTGTATCGCCCCGCCCTGGGCGGCAAGGCTGGCCCG
GTCGGCACCAGTTGCGTGAGCGGAAAGATGGCCGCTTCCCGGCCCTGCTGCAGGGAGCTCAAAATGGAGG
ACGCGGCGCTCGGGAGAGCGGGCGGGTGAGTCACCCACACAAAGGAAAAGGGCCTTTCCGTCCTCAGCCG
TCGCTTCATGTGACTCCACGGAGTACCGGGCGCCGTCCAGGCACCTCGATTAGTTCTCGAGCTTTTGGAG
TACGTCGTCTTTAGGTTGGGGGGAGGGGTTTTATGCGATGGAGTTTCCCCACACTGAGTGGGTGGAGACT
GAAGTTAGGCCAGCTTGGCACTTGATGTAATTCTCCTTGGAATTTGCCCTTTTTGAGTTTGGATCTTGGT
TCATTCTCAAGCCTCAGACAGTGGTTCAAAGTTTTTTTCTTCCATTTCAGGTGTCGTGAGGCTAGCATCG
ATTGATCAACAAGTTTGTACAAAAAAGTTGGCACCATGGAGCAAGAAAAAAAACTGTTGGTCTCAGATTC
TAACAGCTTTATGGAGAGGGAGAGTTTGAAAAGCCCTTTCACAGGAGATACAAGTATGAATAATTTGGAA
ACTGTTCACCACAATAATTCTAAGGCAGATAAACTTAAAGAGAAACCTTCAGAATGGTCTAAAAGACATA
GACCACAACATTATAAGCATGAGGATGCAAAAGAAATGCCACTGACATGGGTTCAAGATGAGATTTGGTG
TCATGATTCCTATGAGAGTGATGGCAAGTCAGAGAATTGGGGAAATTTTATAGCTAAAGAGGAGGAAAAA
CCCAATCACCAGGAATGGGACTCAGGAGAACATACCAATGCCTGTGTCCAGCAGAATTCATCCTTTGTAG
ACAGACCCTATAAATGTTCCGAATGTTGGAAAAGCTTCAGTAATAGTTCTCATTTGCGTACTCACCAGAG
GACCCACTCAGGAGAAAAGCCTTATAAATGCTCTGAGTGTGCAAAATGTTTTTGTAACAGTTCTCACCTG
ATTCAGCATCTAAGAATGCACACAGGAGAGAAGCCCTACCAGTGTGGTGAATGTGGGAAAAGCTTCAGCA
ATACCTCCCATCTTATTATCCATGAGAGAACTCACACGGGAGAGAAACCCTACAAATGTCCCGAGTGTGG
GAAGAGATTCAGCAGCAGCTCTCACCTTATTCAGCATCACAGATCACATACAGGTGAAAAACCATATGAA
TGTTCTGTCTGCGGAAAAGGCTTCAGTCACAGCTATGTCCTAATAGAACATCAGAGGACTCACACTGGAG
AAAAACCTTATAAGTGCCCTGATTGTGGGAAGAGTTTTAGTCAGAGTTCCAGCCTCATTCGCCACCAGCG
GACACACACAGGTGAGAAGCCCTACAAATGTCTTGAGTGTGAAAAAAGCTTTGGTTGTAATTCTACTCTA
ATAAAACATCAGAGAATACATACAGGAGAAAAGCCTTATCAATGTCCAGAATGTGGGAAGAATTTTAGTC
GTAGTTCAAACCTTATTACACACCAGAAAATGCACACAGGAGAGAAATCCTATGAAAGTTCTGAATATGA
GGAAAGTTTGGGTCAGAACTGCAATGTGATAGAAGAATGCAGAATCCAGTTAGGAGAGAAACCATATAGA
TGTTGTGAATGTGGGAAGAGTTTTGGCCTTAGCTCCCATCTCATTAGACATCAGAGAACACATACAGGAG
AAAAACCTTACAGATGTTCTGAGTGCTGGAAAACTTTCAGTCAGAGTTCCACCCTGGTGATTCACCAAAG
GACACATACAGGAGAGAAACCTTATAAATGTCCTGATTGTGGTGAAAGCTTCAGTCAGAGCTTTAACCTT
ATCAGGCACCGGAGGACCCACATAGGGGAAAAACCTTACAAATGTACCAGCTGTGAGAAATGCTTCAGCA
GAAGTGCCTACCTCAGTCAGCATCGGAAAATTCACGTAGAAAAGCCTTTTGAGTCTCCCGACGTTGGGGA
TTTTCCTCATGAATGGACTTGGAAAAACTGTTCAGGGGAAATGCCCTTCATCTCTTCATTTTCCGTCTCA
AATTCATCTTCCTTGCCAACTTTCTTGTACAAAGTGGTTGATATCGGTAAGCCTATCCCTAACCCTCTCC
TCGGTCTCGATTCTACGTAGTAATGAACTAGTCCGTAACTTGAAAGTATTTCGATTTCTTGGCTTTATAT
ATCTTGTGGAAAGGACGAAACTATGCAATTCACTTTATTTGCACGCGTTAAGTCGACAATCAACCTCTGG
ATTACAAAATTTGTGAAAGATTGACTGGTATTCTTAACTATGTTGCTCCTTTTACGCTATGTGGATACGC
TGCTTTAATGCCTTTGTATCATGCTATTGCTTCCCGTATGGCTTTCATTTTCTCCTCCTTGTATAAATCC
TGGTTGCTGTCTCTTTATGAGGAGTTGTGGCCCGTTGTCAGGCAACGTGGCGTGGTGTGCACTGTGTTTG
CTGACGCAACCCCCACTGGTTGGGGCATTGCCACCACCTGTCAGCTCCTTTCCGGGACTTTCGCTTTCCC
CCTCCCTATTGCCACGGCGGAACTCATCGCCGCCTGCCTTGCCCGCTGCTGGACAGGGGCTCGGCTGTTG
GGCACTGACAATTCCGTGGTGTTGTCGGGGAAATCATCGTCCTTTCCTTGGCTGCTCGCCTGTGTTGCCA
CCTGGATTCTGCGCGGGACGTCCTTCTGCTACGTCCCTTCGGCCCTCAATCCAGCGGACCTTCCTTCCCG
CGGCCTGCTGCCGGCTCTGCGGCCTCTTCCGCGTCTTCGCCTTCGCCCTCAGACGAGTCGGATCTCCCTT
TGGGCCGCCTCCCCGCGTCGACTTTAAGACCAATGACTTACAAGGCAGCTGTAGATCTTAGCCACTTTTT
AAAAGAAAAGGGGGGACTGGAAGGGCTAATTCACTCCCAACGAAGACAAGATCTGCTTTTTGCTTGTACT
GGGTCTCTCTGGTTAGACCAGATCTGAGCCTGGGAGCTCTCTGGCTAACTAGGGAACCCACTGCTTAAGC
CTCAATAAAGCTTGCCTTGAGTGCTTCAAGTAGTGTGTGCCCGTCTGTTGTGTGACTCTGGTAACTAGAG
ATCCCTCAGACCCTTTTAGTCAGTGTGGAAAATCTCTAGCAGTACGTATAGTAGTTCATGTCATCTTATT
ATTCAGTATTTATAACTTGCAAAGAAATGAATATCAGAGAGTGAGAGGAACTTGTTTATTGCAGCTTATA
ATGGTTACAAATAAAGCAATAGCATCACAAATTTCACAAATAAAGCATTTTTTTCACTGCATTCTAGTTG
TGGTTTGTCCAAACTCATCAATGTATCTTATCATGTCTGGCTCTAGCTATCCCGCCCCTAACTCCGCCCA
TCCCGCCCCTAACTCCGCCCAGTTCCGCCCATTCTCCGCCCCATGGCTGACTAATTTTTTTTATTTATGC
AGAGGCCGAGGCCGCCTCGGCCTCTGAGCTATTCCAGAAGTAGTGAGGAGGCTTTTTTGGAGGCCTAGGG
ACGTACCCAATTCGCCCTATAGTGAGTCGTATTACGCGCGCTCACTGGCCGTCGTTTTACAACGTCGTGA
CTGGGAAAACCCTGGCGTTACCCAACTTAATCGCCTTGCAGCACATCCCCCTTTCGCCAGCTGGCGTAAT
AGCGAAGAGGCCCGCACCGATCGCCCTTCCCAACAGTTGCGCAGCCTGAATGGCGAATGGG
[124 nt withheld, positions 4472-4595]
C
[91 nt withheld, positions 4597-4687]
A
[49 nt withheld, positions 4689-4737]
CCTTTGACGTTGGAGTCCACGTTCTTT
[37 nt withheld, positions 4765-4801]
ACCCTATCTCGGTCTATTCTTTTGATTTATAAGGGATTTTGCCGATTTCGGCCTATTGGTTAAAAAATGA
GCTGATTTAACAAAAATTTAACGCGAATTTTAACAAAATATTAACGCTTACAATTTAGGTGGCACTTTTC
GGGGAAATGTGCGCGGAACCCCTATTTGTTTATTTTTCTAAATACATTCAAATATGTATCCGCTCATGAG
ACAATAACCCTGATAAATGCTTCAATAATATTGAAAAAGGAAGAGTATGAGTATTCAACATTTCCGTGTC
GCCCTTATTCCCTTTTTTGCGGCATTTTGCCTTCCTGTTTTTGCTCACCCAGAAACGCTGGTGAAAGTAA
AAGATGCTGAAGATCAGTTGGGTGCACGAGTGGGTTACATCGAACTGGATCTCAACAGCGGTAAGATCCT
TGAGAGTTTTCGCCCCGAAGAACGTTTTCCAATGATGAGCACTTTTAAAGTTCTGCTATGTGGCGCGGTA
TTATCCCGTATTGACGCCGGGCAAGAGCAACTCGGTCGCCGCATACACTATTCTCAGAATGACTTGGTTG
AGTACTCACCAGTCACAGAAAAGCATCTTACGGATGGCATGACAGTAAGAGAATTATGCAGTGCTGCCAT
AACCATGAGTGATAACACTGCGGCCAACTTACTTCTGACAACGATCGGAGGACCGAAGGAGCTAACCGCT
TTTTTGCACAACATGGGGGATCATGTAACTCGCCTTGATCGTTGGGAACCGGAGCTGAATGAAGCCATAC
CAAACGACGAGCGTGACACCACGATGCCTGTAGCAATGGCAACAACGTTGCGCAAACTATTAACTGGCGA
ACTACTTACTCTAGCTTCCCGGCAACAATTAATAGACTGGATGGAGGCGGATAAAGTTGCAGGACCACTT
CTGCGCTCGGCCCTTCCGGCTGGCTGGTTTATTGCTGATAAATCTGGAGCCGGTGAGCGTGGGTCTCGCG
GTATCATTGCAGCACTGGGGCCAGATGGTAAGCCCTCCCGTATCGTAGTTATCTACACGACGGGGAGTCA
GGCAACTATGGATGAACGAAATAGACAGATCGCTGAGATAGGTGCCTCACTGATTAAGCATTGGTAACTG
TCAGACCAAGTTTACTCATATATACTTTAGATTGATTTAAAACTTCATTTTTAATTTAAAAGGATCTAGG
TGAAGATCCTTTTTGATAATCTCATGACCAAAATCCCTTAACGTGAGTTTTCGTTCCACTGAGCGTCAGA
CCCCGTAGAAAAGATCAAAGGATCTTCTTGAGATCCTTTTTTTCTGCGCGTAATCTGCTGCTTGCAAACA
AAAAAACCACCGCTACCAGCGGTGGTTTGTTTGCCGGATCAAGAGCTACCAACTCTTTTTCCGAAGGTAA
CTGGCTTCAGCAGAGCGCAGATACCAAATACTGTTCTTCTAGTGTAGCCGTAGTTAGGCCACCACTTCAA
GAACTCTGTAGCACCGCCTACATACCTCGCTCTGCTAATCCTGTTACCAGTGGCTGCTGCCAGTGGCGAT
AAGTCGTGTCTTACCGGGTTGGACTCAAGACGATAGTTACCGGATAAGGCGCAGCGGTCGGGCTGAACGG
GGGGTTCGTGCACACAGCCCAGCTTGGAGCGAACGACCTACACCGAACTGAGATACCTACAGCGTGAGCT
ATGAGAAAGCGCCACGCTTCCCGAAGGGAGAAAGGCGGACAGGTATCCGGTAAGCGGCAGGGTCGGAACA
GGAGAGCGCACGAGGGAGCTTCCAGGGGGAAACGCCTGGTATCTTTATAGTCCTGTCGGGTTTCGCCACC
TCTGACTTGAGCGTCGATTTTTGTGATGCTCGTCAGGGGGGCGGAGCCTATGGAAAAACGCCAGCAACGC
GGCCTTTTTACGGTTCCTGGCCTTTTGCTGGCCTTTTGCTCACATGTTCTTTCCTGCGTTATCCCCTGAT
TCTGTGGATAACCGTATTACCGCCTTTGAGTGAGCTGATACCGCTCGCCGCAGCCGAACGACCGAGCGCA
GCGAGTCAGTGAGCGAGGAAGCGGAAGAGCGCCCAATACGCAAACCGCCTCTCCCCGCGCGTTGGCCGAT
TCATTAATGCAGCTGGCACGACAGGTTTCCCGACTGGAAAGCGGGCAGTGAGCGCAACGCAATTAATGTG
AGTTAGCTCACTCATTAGGCACCCCAGGCTTTACACTTTATGCTTCCGGCTCGTATGTTGTGTGGAATTG
TGAGCGGATAACAATTTCACACAGGAAACAGCTATGACCATGATTACGCCAAGCGCGCAATTAACCCTCA
CTAAAGGGAACAAAAGCTGGAGCTGCAAGCTTAATGTAGTCTTATGCAATACTCTTGTAGTCTTGCAACA
TGGTAACGATGAGTTAGCAACATGCCTTACAAGGAGAGAAAAAGCACCGTGCATGCCGATTGGTGGAAGT
AAGGTGGTACGATCGTGCCTTATTAGGAAGGCAACAGACGGGTCTGACATGGATTGGACGAACCACTGAA
TTGCCGCATTGCAGAGATATTGTATTTAAGTGCCTAGCTCGATACATAAACGGGTCTCTCTGGTTAGACC
AGATCTGAGCCTGGGAGCTCTCTGGCTAACTAGGGAACCCACTGCTTAAGCCTCAATAAAGCTTGCCTTG
AGTGCTTCAAGTAGTGTGTGCCCGTCTGTTGTGTGACTCTGGTAACTAGAGATCCCTCAGACCCTTTTAG
TCAGTGTGGAAAATCTCTAGCAGTGGCGCCCGAACAGGGACTTGAAAGCGAAAGGGAAACCAGAGGAGCT
CTCTCGACGCAGGACTCGGCTTGCTGAAGCGCGCACGGCAAGAGGCGAGGGGCGGCGACTGGTGAGTACG
CCAAAAATTTTGACTAGCGGAGGCTAGAAGGAGAGAGATGGGTGCGAGAGCGTCAGTATTAAGCGGGGGA
GAATTAGATCGCGATGGGAAAAAATTCGGTTAAGGCCAGGGGGAAAGAAAAAATATAAATTAAAACATAT
AGTATGGGCAAGCAGGGAGCTAGAACGATTCGCAGTTAATCCTGGCCTGTTAGAAACATCAGAAGGCTGT
AGACAAATACTGGGACAGCTACAACCATCCCTTCAGACAGGATCAGAAGAACTTAGATCATTATATAATA
CAGTAGCAACCCTCTATTGTGTGCATCAAAGGATAGAGATAAAAGACACCAAGGAAGCTTTAGACAAGAT
AGAGGAAGAGCAAAACAAAAGTAAGACCACCGCACAGCAAGCGGCCGCTGATCTTCAGACCTGGAGGAGG
AGATATGAGGGACAATTGGAGAAGTGAATTATATAAATATAAAGTAGTAAAAATTGAACCATTAGGAGTA
GCACCCACCAAGGCAAAGAGAAGAGTGGTGCAGAGAGAAAAAAGAGCAGTGGGAATAGGAGCTTTGTTCC
TTGGGTTCTTGGGAGCAGCAGGAAGCACTATGGGCGCAGCGTCAATGACGCTGACGGTACAGGCCAGACA
ATTATTGTCTGGTATAGTGCAGCAGCAGAACAATTTGCTGAGGGCTATTGAGGCGCAACAGCATCTGTTG
CAACTCACAGTCTGGGGCATCAAGCAGCTCCAGGCAAGAATCCTGGCTGTGGAAAGATACCTAAAGGATC
AACAGCTCCTGGGGATTTGGGGTTGCTCTGGAAAACTCATTTGCACCACTGCTGTGCCTTGGAATGCTAG
TTGGAGTAATAAATCTCTGGAACAGATTTGGAATCACACGACCTGGATGGAGTGGGACAGAGAAATTAAC
AATTACACAAGCTTAATACACTCCTTAATTGAAGAATCGCAAAACCAGCAAGAAAAGAATGAACAAGAAT
TATTGGAATTAGATAAATGGGCAAGTTTGTGGAATTGGTTTAACATAACAAATTGGCTGTGGTATATAAA
ATTATTCATAATGATAGTAGGAGGCTTGGTAGGTTTAAGAATAGTTTTTGCTGTACTTTCTATAGTGAAT
AGAGTTAGGCAGGGATATTCACCATTATCGTTTCAGACCCACCTCCCAACCCCGAGGGGACCCATGCATT
GCATCTCAATTAGTCAGCAACCAGGTGTGGAAAGTCCCCAGGCTCCCCAGCAGGCAGAAGTATGCAAAGC
ATGCGTCTCAATTAGTCAGCAACCATAGTCCCGCCCCTAACTCCGCCCATCCCGCCCCTAACTCCGCCCA
GTTCCGCCCATTCTCCGCCCCATGGCTGACTAATTTTTTTTATTTATGCAGAGGCCGAGGCCGCCTCGGC
CTCTGAGCTATTCCAGAAGTAGTGAGGAGGCTTTTTTGGAGGCCTAGGCTTTTGCAAAAAGCTTTCTAGA
GGTACCACCGGAGCTTACCATGACCGAGTACAAGCCCACGGTGCGCCTCGCCACCCGCGACGACGTCCCC
AGGGCCGTACGCACCCTCGCCGCCGCGTTCGCCGACTACCCCGCCACGCGCCACACCGTCGATCCGGACC
GCCACATCGAGCGGGTCACCGAGCTGCAAGAACTCTTCCTCACGCGCGTCGGGCTCGACATCGGCAAGGT
GTGGGTCGCGGACGACGGCGCCGCCGTGGCGGTCTGGACCACGCCGGAGAGCGTCGAAGCGGGGGCGGTG
TTCGCCGAGATCGGCCCGCGCATGGCCGAGTTGAGCGGTTCCCGGCTGGCCGCGCAGCAACAGATGGAAG
GCCTCCTGGCGCCGCACCGGCCCAAGGAGCCCGCGTGGTTCCTGGCCACCGTCGGCGTCTCGCCCGACCA
CCAGGGCAAGGGTCTGGGCAGCGCCGTCGTGCTCCCCGGAGTGGAGGCGGCCGAGCGCGCCGGGGTGCCC
GCCTTCCTGGAGACCTCCGCGCCCCGCAACCTCCCCTTCTACGAGCGGCTCGGCTTCACCGTCACCGCCG
ACGTCGAGGTGCCCGAAGGACCGCGCACCTGGTGCATGACCCGCAAGCCCGGTGCCAGTTAACGAATTCT
AGATCTTGAGACAAATGGCAGTATTCATCCACAATTTTAAAAGAAAAGGGGGGATTGGGGGGTACAGTGC
AGGGGAAAGAATAGTAGACATAATAGCAACAGACATACAAACTAAAGAATTACAAAAACAAATTACAAAA
ATTCAAAATTTTCGGGTTTATTACAGGGACAGCAGAGATCCACTTTGGCGCCGGCTCGAGGCCTGCAGGT
GCAAAGATGGATAAAGTTTTAAACAGAGAGGAATCTTTGCAGCTAATGGACCTTCTAGGTCTTGAAAGGA
GTGGGAATT
