>Addgene plasmid #144689 | TFORF3213 | depositor partial sequence | sequence record 286182 | Insert
ATCGATTGATCAACAAGTTTGTACAAAAAAGTTGGCACCATGGAGCAAGAAAAAAAACTGTTGGTCTCAG
ATTCTAACAGCTTTATGGAGAGGGAGAGTTTGAAAAGCCCTTTCACAGGAGATACAAGTATGAATAATTT
GGAAACTGTTCACCACAATAATTCTAAGGCAGATAAACTTAAAGAGAAACCTTCAGAATGGTCTAAAAGA
CATAGACCACAACATTATAAGCATGAGGATGCAAAAGAAATGCCACTGACATGGGTTCAAGATGAGATTT
GGTGTCATGATTCCTATGAGAGTGATGGCAAGTCAGAGAATTGGGGAAATTTTATAGCTAAAGAGGAGGA
AAAACCCAATCACCAGGAATGGGACTCAGGAGAACATACCAATGCCTGTGTCCAGCAGAATTCATCCTTT
GTAGACAGACCCTATAAATGTTCCGAATGTTGGAAAAGCTTCAGTAATAGTTCTCATTTGCGTACTCACC
AGAGGACCCACTCAGGAGAAAAGCCTTATAAATGCTCTGAGTGTGCAAAATGTTTTTGTAACAGTTCTCA
CCTGATTCAGCATCTAAGAATGCACACAGGAGAGAAGCCCTACCAGTGTGGTGAATGTGGGAAAAGCTTC
AGCAATACCTCCCATCTTATTATCCATGAGAGAACTCACACGGGAGAGAAACCCTACAAATGTCCCGAGT
GTGGGAAGAGATTCAGCAGCAGCTCTCACCTTATTCAGCATCACAGATCACATACAGGTGAAAAACCATA
TGAATGTTCTGTCTGCGGAAAAGGCTTCAGTCACAGCTATGTCCTAATAGAACATCAGAGGACTCACACT
GGAGAAAAACCTTATAAGTGCCCTGATTGTGGGAAGAGTTTTAGTCAGAGTTCCAGCCTCATTCGCCACC
AGCGGACACACACAGGTGAGAAGCCCTACAAATGTCTTGAGTGTGAAAAAAGCTTTGGTTGTAATTCTAC
TCTAATAAAACATCAGAGAATACATACAGGAGAAAAGCCTTATCAATGTCCAGAATGTGGGAAGAATTTT
AGTCGTAGTTCAAACCTTATTACACACCAGAAAATGCACACAGGAGAGAAATCCTATGAAAGTTCTGAAT
ATGAGGAAAGTTTGGGTCAGAACTGCAATGTGATAGAAGAATGCAGAATCCAGTTAGGAGAGAAACCATA
TAGATGTTGTGAATGTGGGAAGAGTTTTGGCCTTAGCTCCCATCTCATTAGACATCAGAGAACACATACA
GGAGAAAAACCTTACAGATGTTCTGAGTGCTGGAAAACTTTCAGTCAGAGTTCCACCCTGGTGATTCACC
AAAGGACACATACAGGAGAGAAACCTTATAAATGTCCTGATTGTGGTGAAAGCTTCAGTCAGAGCTTTAA
CCTTATCAGGCACCGGAGGACCCACATAGGGGAAAAACCTTACAAATGTACCAGCTGTGAGAAATGCTTC
AGCAGAAGTGCCTACCTCAGTCAGCATCGGAAAATTCACGTAGAAAAGCCTTTTGAGTCTCCCGACGTTG
GGGATTTTCCTCATGAATGGACTTGGAAAAACTGTTCAGGGGAAATGCCCTTCATCTCTTCATTTTCCGT
CTCAAATTCATCTTCCTTGCCAACTTTCTTGTACAAAGTGGTTGATATCGGTAAGCCTATCCCTAACCCT
CTCCTCGGTCTCGATTCTACGTAGTAATGAACTAGTCCGTAACTTGAAAGTATTTCGATTTCTTGGCTTT
ATATATCTTGTGGAAAGGACGAAACTATGCAATTCACTTTATTTGC
