>Addgene plasmid #144689 | TFORF3213 | depositor partial sequence | sequence record 286183 | Barcode
AACTATGCAATTCACTTTATTTGC
